Addgene plasmid #217264: pMV-Tigger4
Purpose: Donor plasmid of Tigger4 Transposon
Depositing lab: Yong E Zhang. Depositing organization: Institute of Zoology, Chinese Academy of Sciences. Publication: Heterologous survey of 130 DNA transposons in human cells highlights their functional divergence and expands the genome engineering toolbox. Zhang T, Tan S, Tang N, Li Y, Zhang C, Sun J, Guo Y, Gao H, Cai Y, Sun W, Wang C, Fu L, Ma H, Wu Y, Hu X, Zhang X, Gee P, Yan W, Zhao Y, Chen Q, Guo B, Wang H, Zhang YE. Cell. 2024 Jul 11;187(14):3741-3760.e30. doi: 10.1016/j.cell.2024.05.007. Epub 2024 Jun 5. PubMed 38843831.
Backbone
  Vector backbone: pQLL
  Vector type: Mammalian Expression
Growth in bacteria
  Bacterial resistance: Ampicillin, 100 μg/mL
  Growth temperature: 37°C
  Growth strain: DH5alpha
  Copy number: Low Copy
Gene/Insert
  Gene/Insert name: TIRs of Tigger4 transposon
  Species: Synthetic
  Cloning method: Restriction Enzyme; 5′ cloning site Unknown (unknown if destroyed); 3′ cloning site Unknown (unknown if destroyed)
Terms and licenses: Academic/Nonprofit Terms; Industry Terms: Not Available to Industry
How to cite: pMV-Tigger4 was a gift from Yong E Zhang (Addgene plasmid # 217264 ; http://n2t.net/addgene:217264 ; RRID:Addgene_217264)
