[The description below was written by a language model from this plasmid's Addgene catalogue record and pLannotate feature annotations shown in this document.]
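Description:
pMV-Tigger4 is a 5.4 kb donor plasmid for the Tigger4 DNA transposon, built on the pQLL backbone and catalogued as a mammalian expression vector. It supplies the synthetic terminal inverted repeats (TIRs) of Tigger4, the sequences a cognate transposase recognises in order to excise the intervening DNA and insert it into a genome. The TIRs themselves are not picked up by the automated annotation, so their exact positions are not stated. The unannotated stretches on either side of the reporter cassette are plausible locations, but the record does not confirm this.

The annotated mammalian cargo is a single transcription unit. A mouse PGK promoter drives a puromycin N-acetyltransferase coding sequence (annotated as a near-complete fragment), followed after a short gap by EGFP and terminated by the bovine growth hormone polyadenylation signal. The layout suggests that the two proteins are expressed from one transcript, as a fusion or through a short linker or self-cleaving peptide, though no such element is annotated. If this cassette is the cargo between the TIRs, cells that have stably integrated it could be selected with puromycin and scored by green fluorescence.

Propagation in E. coli relies on a ColE1/pUC-type origin and a β-lactamase gene with its own promoter, giving ampicillin resistance. The catalogue lists the plasmid as low copy, even though the origin is annotated as a high-copy type. A small lacZα remnant is left over from the cloning backbone. No transposase gene is annotated, consistent with a donor role in which the transposase would come from a separate helper construct. The plasmid comes from a survey that tested many DNA transposons for activity in human cells as candidate genome engineering tools.
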