Features (pLannotate 1.2.2; 8 found; start..end, strand, type, name):
    118..138     -  CDS            lacZα (fragment): LacZα fragment of β-galactosidase; lacZ fragment
    619..1118    +  promoter       PGK promoter: mouse phosphoglycerate kinase 1 promoter
   1143..1737    +  CDS            PuroR (fragment): puromycin N-acetyltransferase; pac from Streptomyces alboniger; confers resistance to puromycin
   1801..2520    +  CDS            EGFP: the original enhanced GFP (Yang et al., 1996) mammalian codon-optimized
   2548..2772    +  polyA_signal   bGH poly(A) signal: bovine growth hormone polyadenylation signal
   3687..4275    -  rep_origin     ori: high-copy-number ColE1/pMB1/pBR322/pUC origin of replication
   4446..5306    -  CDS            AmpR: β-lactamase; bla; confers resistance to ampicillin, carbenicillin, and related antibiotics
   5307..26      -  promoter       AmpR promoter (across the origin): bla
>Addgene plasmid #217264 | pMV-Tigger4 | addgene full sequence | sequence record 443572 | Addgene NGS Result
AAAAATAAACAAATAGGGGTTCCGCGCACATTTCCCCGAAAAGTGCCACCTGACGTCTAAGAAACCATTA
TTATCATGACATTAACCTATAAAAATAGGCGTATCACGAGGCCCTTTCGTTGTAAAACGACGGCCAGTCG
AACCACGCAATGCGTCTCGATCCGCAGTGTCTTGCGTCTCTCAATTGTACAGGTTGAGCATCCCTAATCC
GAAAATCCGAAATCCGAAATGCTCCAAAATCCGAAACTTTTTGAGCGCCGACATGACGCCACAAGTGGAA
AATTCCACACCTGACCTCATGTGACGGGTCGCAGTCAAAACGCAGGCGCACAACACACAGTTTATTCAGC
GTCCCCAAGGGAAAAAAGACCCTCCCAGCCCCCTTCAGCTGCGATATATCTTTTCCGCGCACGCCCAGAT
TCCCCCACGCAAGCACGCCCACAAAGGGTAATAAAATGGCACGTGTGCAGGCCGGACGCGCCAACGGCAG
GTTCCCCACGATGCCCCACATGGGGCCAAGACCTACGTGCATTACTCACTGTGTTTTTTTTGTTTTTTGC
TTATTCTCTGCTCTGTGGTGTAAAGATATTGTTGAAAACCGGTGCTAGCAATTCTACCGGGTAGGGGAGG
CGCTTTTCCCAAGGCAGTCTGGAGCATGCGCTTTAGCAGCCCCGCTGGGCACTTGGCGCTACACAAGTGG
CCTCTGGCCTCGCACACATTCCACATCCACCGGTAGGCGCCAACCGGCTCCGTTCTTTGGTGGCCCCTTC
GCGCCACCTTCTACTCCTCCCCTAGTCAGGAAGTTCCCCCCCGCCCCGCAGCTCGCGTCGTGCAGGACGT
GACAAATGGAAGTAGCACGTCTCACTAGTCTCGTGCAGATGGACAGCACCGCTGAGCAATGGAAGCGGGT
AGGCCTTTGGGGCAGCGGCCAATAGCAGCTTTGCTCCTTCGCTTTCTGGGCTCAGAGGCTGGGAAGGGGT
GGGTCCGGGGGCGGGCTCAGGGGCGGGCTCAGGGGCGGGGCGGGCGCCCGAAGGTCCTCCGGAGGCCCGG
CATTCTGCACGCTTCAAAAGCGCACGTCTGCCGCGCTGTTCTCCTCTTCCTCATCTCCGGGCCTTTCGAC
CTGCAGCCAACGCCACCATGGGGACCGAGTACAAGCCCACGGTGCGCCTCGCCACCCGCGACGACGTCCC
CCGGGCCGTACGCACCCTCGCCGCCGCGTTCGCCGACTACCCCGCCACGCGCCACACCGTCGACCCGGAC
CGCCACATCGAGCGGGTCACCGAGCTGCAAGAACTCTTCCTCACGCGCGTCGGGCTCGACATCGGCAAGG
TGTGGGTCGCGGACGACGGCGCCGCGGTGGCGGTCTGGACCACGCCGGAGAGCGTCGAAGCGGGGGCGGT
GTTCGCCGAGATCGGCCCGCGCATGGCCGAGTTGAGCGGTTCCCGGCTGGCCGCGCAGCAACAGATGGAA
GGCCTCCTGGCGCCGCACCGGCCCAAGGAGCCCGCGTGGTTCCTGGCCACCGTCGGCGTCTCGCCCGACC
ACCAGGGCAAGGGTCTGGGCAGCGCCGTCGTGCTCCCCGGAGTGGAGGCGGCCGAGCGCGCCGGGGTGCC
CGCCTTCCTGGAGACCTCCGCGCCCCGCAACCTCCCCTTCTACGAGCGGCTCGGCTTCACCGTCACCGCC
GACGTCGAGGTGCCCGAAGGACCGCGCACCTGGTGCATGACCCGCAAGCCCGGTGCCATCGATGCCACTA
ACTTCTCCCTGTTGAAACAAGCAGGGGATGTCGAAGAGAATCCCGGGCCAATGGTGAGCAAGGGCGAGGA
GCTGTTCACCGGGGTGGTGCCCATCCTGGTCGAGCTGGACGGCGACGTAAACGGCCACAAGTTCAGCGTG
TCCGGCGAGGGCGAGGGCGATGCCACCTACGGCAAGCTGACCCTGAAGTTCATCTGCACCACCGGCAAGC
TGCCCGTGCCCTGGCCCACCCTCGTGACCACCCTGACCTACGGCGTGCAGTGCTTCAGCCGCTACCCCGA
CCACATGAAGCAGCACGACTTCTTCAAGTCCGCCATGCCCGAAGGCTACGTCCAGGAGCGCACCATCTTC
TTCAAGGACGACGGCAACTACAAGACCCGCGCCGAGGTGAAGTTCGAGGGCGACACCCTGGTGAACCGCA
TCGAGCTGAAGGGCATCGACTTCAAGGAGGACGGCAACATCCTGGGGCACAAGCTGGAGTACAACTACAA
CAGCCACAACGTCTATATCATGGCCGACAAGCAGAAGAACGGCATCAAGGTGAACTTCAAGATCCGCCAC
AACATCGAGGACGGCAGCGTGCAGCTCGCCGACCACTACCAGCAGAACACCCCCATCGGCGACGGCCCCG
TGCTGCTGCCCGACAACCACTACCTGAGCACCCAGTCCGCCCTGAGCAAAGACCCCAACGAGAAGCGCGA
TCACATGGTCCTGCTGGAGTTCGTGACCGCCGCCGGGATCACTCTCGGCATGGACGAGCTGTACAAGTAA
TTAATTAAGCTCGCTGATCAGCCTCGACTGTGCCTTCTAGTTGCCAGCCATCTGTTGTTTGCCCCTCCCC
CGTGCCTTCCTTGACCCTGGAAGGTGCCACTCCCACTGTCCTTTCCTAATAAAATGAGGAAATTGCATCG
CATTGTCTGAGTAGGTGTCATTCTATTCTGGGGGGTGGGGTGGGGCAGGACAGCAAGGGGGAGGATTGGG
AAGACAATAGCAGGCATGCTGGGGATGCGGTGGGCTCTATGGCTTCTGAGGCGCGCCCTCGAGAAAGCCA
TCCAGCAGAATGCCTCCTCATCCCTAGAGGACCCACTTCCTGGTCCCTCAACTGCTTCTGATGTTTCTTC
TCACCTAAAAAATAAAATACAGTGTACAGTAACCTTTTAATCAAAACACAGCATCGTAGGTGGAGACTGA
AAGCCTGCCGTTGTTTGTTGTTGCTGTTGTTTAACAGCTGATACAGGTATTCTGGTGATGCTACTGTGCT
GCTTAGTTACCCTGAACACATTATTTTTTCACTGTATTAATGGTATGTCATATTTTTTACTGTTAAGTAC
TTATGTGTGAATAAGTGTAAGAAAATGATTGCTTATCGGTAGCATATAAATTCAGAGTCAGGAATGATGG
TGATGCCAAACAACCACAGATTGTCCACATGGGTGGCTGAGATAGTGACACCTTTGCTTTCTGATGGTTC
AATGTACACAAACTTTGTTTCATGCACAAAATTATTTAAAATATTGTATAAAATTACCTTCAGGCTATGT
GTATAAGGTGTATATGAAACATAAATGAATTTCGTGTTTAGACTTGGGTCCCATCCCCAAGATATCTCAT
TATGTATATGCAAATATTCCAAAATCCGAAAAAATCCGAAATCCGAAACACTTCTGGTCCCAAGCATTTC
GGATAAGGGATACTCAACCTGTAGGGCCCAGAGACGGAGTCACTGCCAACCGAGACGGTCATAGCTGTTT
CCTGTGTGCCGCTTCCTCGCTCACTGACTCGCTGCGCTCGGTCGTTCGGCTGCGGCGAGCGGTATCAGCT
CACTCAAAGGCGGTAATACGGTTACCCACAGAATCAGGGGATAACGCAGGAAAGAACATGTGAGCAAAAG
GCCAGCAAAAGGCCAGGAACCGTAAAAAGGCCGCGTTGCTGGCGTTTTTCCATAGGCTCCGCCCCCCTGA
CGAGCATCACAAAAATCGACGCTCAAGTCAGAGGTGGCGAAACCCGACAGGACTATAAAGATACCAGGCG
TTTCCCCCTGGAAGCTCCCTCGTGCGCTCTCCTGTTCCGACCCTGCCGCTTACCGGATACCTGTCCGCCT
TTCTCCCTTCGGGAAGCGTGGCGCTTTCTCATAGCTCACGCTGTAGGTATCTCAGTTCGGTGTAGGTCGT
TCGCTCCAAGCTGGGCTGTGTGCACGAACCCCCCGTTCAGCCCGACCGCTGCGCCTTATCCGGTAACTAT
CGTCTTGAGTCCAACCCGGTAAGACACGACTTATCGCCACTGGCAGCAGCCACTGGTAACAGGATTAGCA
GAGCGAGGTATGTAGGCGGTGCTACAGAGTTCTTGAAGTGGTGGCCTAACTACGGCTACACTAGAAGAAC
AGTATTTGGTATCTGCGCTCTGCTGAAGCCAGTTACCTTCGGAAAAAGAGTTGGTAGCTCTTGATCCGGC
AAACAAACCACCGCTGGTAGCGGTGGTTTTTTTGTTTGCAAGCAGCAGATTACGCGCAGAAAAAAAGGAT
CTCAAGAAGATCCTTTGATCTTTTCTACGGGGTCTGACGCTCAGTGGAACGAAAACTCACGTTAAGGGAT
TTTGGTCATGAGATTATCAAAAAGGATCTTCACCTAGATCCTTTTAAATTAAAAATGAAGTTTTAAATCA
ATCTAAAGTATATATGAGTAAACTTGGTCTGACAGTTACCAATGCTTAATCAGTGAGGCACCTATCTCAG
CGATCTGTCTCTTTCGTTCATCCATAGTTGCCTGACTCCCCGTCGTGTAGATAACTACGATACGGGAGGG
CTTACCATCTGGCCCCAGTGCTGCAATAATACCGCGGGACCCACGCTCACCGGCTCCAGATTTATCAGCA
ATAAACCAGCCAGCCGGAAGGGCCGAGCGCAGAAGTGGTCCTGCAACTTTATCCGCCTCCATCCAGTCTA
TTAATTGTTGCCGGGAAGCTAGAGTAAGTAGTTCGCCAGTTAATAGTTTGCGCAACGTTGTTGCCATCGC
TACAGGCATCGTGGTATCACGCTCGTCGTTTGGTATGGCTTCATTCAGCTCCGGTTCCCAACGATCAAGG
CGAGTTACATGATCCCCCATGTTGCGCAAAAAAGCGGTTAGCTCCTTCGGTCCTCCGATCGTTGTCAGAA
GTAAGTTGGCCGCCGTGTTATCACTCATGGTTATGGCAGCACTACATAATTCTCTTACTGTCATGCCATC
CGTAAGATGCTTTTCTGTGACTGGTGAGTACTCAACCAAGTCATTCTGAGAATAGTGTATGCGGCGACCG
AGTTGCTCTTGCCCGGCGTCAATACGGGATAATACCGCGCCACATAGCAGAACTTTAAAAGTGCTCATCA
TTGGAAAACGTTCTTCGGGGCGAAAACTCTCAAGGATCTTACCGCTGTTGAGATCCAGTTCGATGTAACC
CACTCGTGCACCCAACTGATCTTCAGCATCTTTTACTTTCACCAGCGTTTCTGGGTGAGCAAAAACAGGA
AGGCAAAATGCCGCAAAAAAGGGAATAAGGGCGACACGGAAATGTTGAATACTCATACTCTTCCTTTTTC
AATATTATTGAAGCATTTATCAGGGTTATTGTCTCATGAGCGGATACATATTTGAATGTATTTAG
